>Addgene plasmid #128832 | FUW-TetO-Tead4 | addgene full sequence | sequence record 256054 | Addgene NGS Result
GAGTTTACCACTCCCTATCAGTGATAGAGAAAAGTGAAAGTCGAGTTTACCACTCCCTATCAGTGATAGA
GAAAAGTGAAAGTCGAGTTTACCACTCCCTATCAGTGATAGAGAAAAGTGAAAGTCGAGTTTACCACTCC
CTATCAGTGATAGAGAAAAGTGAAAGTCGAGTTTACCACTCCCTATCAGTGATAGAGAAAAGTGAAAGTC
GAGTTTACCACTCCCTATCAGTGATAGAGAAAAGTGAAAGTCGAGCTCGGTACCCGGGTCGAGGTAGGCG
TGTACGGTGGGAGGCCTATATAAGCAGAGCTCGTTTAGTGAACCGTCAGATCGCCTGGAGACGCCATCCA
CGCTGTTTTGACCTCCATAGAAGACACCGGGACCGATCCAGCCTCCGCGGCCCCGAATTCGGCTTCCATT
ACCTCCAACGAGTGGAGCTCTCCCGACTCCCCCGAGGGGAGCAGCATCTCTGGGGGCAGCCAGGCACTGG
ACAAGCCCATCGACAATGATGCAGAGGGTGTATGGAGCCCCGAAATTGAGCGAAGCTTCCAGGAGGCCCT
GGCCATCTACCCACCCTGCGGCCGCCGCAAAATTATCCTGACGGAGGAAGGCAAGATGTATGGTCGGAAT
GAGCTGATCGCACGCCATATCAAGCTCAGGACAGGGAAGACGCGCACAAGGAAGCAGGTCTCCAGCCACA
TCCAGGTGCTTGCCCGTCGAAAAGCCCGGGAGATCCAGGCCAAACTCAAGGACCAGGCAGCTAAGAACAA
GGCCCTGCAGAGCATGGCTGCCATGTCGTCCGCACAGATCGTCTCGGCCACAGCCTTCCACAGTAAAATG
GCTCTTGCCCGGGGCCCTGGCTACCCAGCAATCTCAGGGTTTTGGCAAGGAGCTTTGCCAGGCCAACCTG
GAACATCCCACGATGTGAAACCTTTCTCTCAAAACACCTACCCTGTCCAGCCTCCGCTGCCTCTGCCAGG
CTTTGAGTCTCCTGCAGGGCCCACCCCCTCACCCTCCGCACCGCTCGCTCCTCCGTGGCAAGGCCGCAGC
ATAGCTAGCTCCAAGCTCTGGATGTTGGAGTTCTCGGCTTTCCTGGAGCGCCAGCAAGATCCCGACACAT
ACAACAAACACCTGTTTGTGCACATCAGCCAGTCAAGCCCAAGCTACAGTGACCCCTACCTCGAAACTGT
GGACATCCGCCAAATCTATGACAAGTTCCCAGAGAAGAAGGGAGGCCTCAAGGAGCTATTTGAACGGGGG
CCCTCTAATGCCTTCTTCCTTGTGAAGTTCTGGGCAGACCTCAATACCAACATCGATGACGAGGGCAGCG
CCTTCTATGGGGTCTCCAGCCAGTACGAGAGCCCGGAGAACATGATTATCACCTGCTCTACGAAGGTCTG
CTCATTTGGCAAGCAAGTGGTGGAGAAAGTTGAGACGGAGTATGCCCGCTATGAGAATGGCCACTATTTG
TACCGCATCCACCGGTCCCCTCTCTGTGAGTACATGATCAACTTTATCCACAAGCTGAAACACTTACCCG
AGAAGTACATGATGAACAGTGTGCTGGAGAACTTCACCATCCTGCAGGTGGTCACCAACCGAGACACACA
GGAGACCTTGCTGTGTATTGCATATGTCTTCGAAGTTTCAGCCAGCGAGCATGGGGCTCAGCACCACATC
TACCGACTTGTGAAAGAATGAGAGACTTGGAGAGCAATGGTAGGGGGGACAAGTCCAGGACATGGGGACC
TGGGAGGGGACCTTCAGGGACAGTCCCCTGGAAGTGCCAAGAGAGCCAAGCAGAGTTGCCAGGTCTCTTC
TTACCAGGAGCAAACTGCCAAGCCGAATTCGATATCAAGCTTATCGATAATCAACCTCTGGATTACAAAA
TTTGTGAAAGATTGACTGGTATTCTTAACTATGTTGCTCCTTTTACGCTATGTGGATACGCTGCTTTAAT
GCCTTTGTATCATGCTATTGCTTCCCGTATGGCTTTCATTTTCTCCTCCTTGTATAAATCCTGGTTGCTG
TCTCTTTATGAGGAGTTGTGGCCCGTTGTCAGGCAACGTGGCGTGGTGTGCACTGTGTTTGCTGACGCAA
CCCCCACTGGTTGGGGCATTGCCACCACCTGTCAGCTCCTTTCCGGGACTTTCGCTTTCCCCCTCCCTAT
TGCCACGGCGGAACTCATCGCCGCCTGCCTTGCCCGCTGCTGGACAGGGGCTCGGCTGTTGGGCACTGAC
AATTCCGTGGTGTTGTCGGGGAAATCATCGTCCTTTCCTTGGCTGCTCGCCTGTGTTGCCACCTGGATTC
TGCGCGGGACGTCCTTCTGCTACGTCCCTTCGGCCCTCAATCCAGCGGACCTTCCTTCCCGCGGCCTGCT
GCCGGCTCTGCGGCCTCTTCCGCGTCTTCGCCTTCGCCCTCAGACGAGTCGGATCTCCCTTTGGGCCGCC
TCCCCGCATCGATACCGTCGACCTCGAGACCTAGAAAAACATGGAGCAATCACAAGTAGCAATACAGCAG
CTACCAATGCTGATTGTGCCTGGCTAGAAGCACAAGAGGAGGAGGAGGTGGGTTTTCCAGTCACACCTCA
GGTACCTTTAAGACCAATGACTTACAAGGCAGCTGTAGATCTTAGCCACTTTTTAAAAGAAAAGGGGGGA
CTGGAAGGGCTAATTCACTCCCAACGAAGACAAGATATCCTTGATCTGTGGATCTACCACACACAAGGCT
ACTTCCCTGATTGGCAGAACTACACACCAGGGCCAGGGATCAGATATCCACTGACCTTTGGATGGTGCTA
CAAGCTAGTACCAGTTGAGCAAGAGAAGGTAGAAGAAGCCAATGAAGGAGAGAACACCCGCTTGTTACAC
CCTGTGAGCCTGCATGGGATGGATGACCCGGAGAGAGAAGTATTAGAGTGGAGGTTTGACAGCCGCCTAG
CATTTCATCACATGGCCCGAGAGCTGCATCCGGACTGTACTGGGTCTCTCTGGTTAGACCAGATCTGAGC
CTGGGAGCTCTCTGGCTAACTAGGGAACCCACTGCTTAAGCCTCAATAAAGCTTGCCTTGAGTGCTTCAA
GTAGTGTGTGCCCGTCTGTTGTGTGACTCTGGTAACTAGAGATCCCTCAGACCCTTTTAGTCAGTGTGGA
AAATCTCTAGCAGGGCCCGTTTAAACCCGCTGATCAGCCTCGACTGTGCCTTCTAGTTGCCAGCCATCTG
TTGTTTGCCCCTCCCCCGTGCCTTCCTTGACCCTGGAAGGTGCCACTCCCACTGTCCTTTCCTAATAAAA
TGAGGAAATTGCATCGCATTGTCTGAGTAGGTGTCATTCTATTCTGGGGGGTGGGGTGGGGCAGGACAGC
AAGGGGGAGGATTGGGAAGACAATAGCAGGCATGCTGGGGATGCGGTGGGCTCTATGGCTTCTGAGGCGG
AAAGAACCAGCTGGGGCTCTAGGGGGTATCCCC
[124 nt withheld, positions 3464-3587]
C
[91 nt withheld, positions 3589-3679]
A
[49 nt withheld, positions 3681-3729]
CCTTTGACGTTGGAGTCCACGTTCTTT
[37 nt withheld, positions 3757-3793]
ACCCTATCTCGGTCTATTCTTTTGATTTATAAGGGATTTTGCCGATTTCGGCCTATTGGTTAAAAAATGA
GCTGATTTAACAAAAATTTAACGCGAATTAATTCTGTGGAATGTGTGTCAGTTAGGGTGTGGAAAGTCCC
CAGGCTCCCCAGCAGGCAGAAGTATGCAAAGCATGCATCTCAATTAGTCAGCAACCAGGTGTGGAAAGTC
CCCAGGCTCCCCAGCAGGCAGAAGTATGCAAAGCATGCATCTCAATTAGTCAGCAACCATAGTCCCGCCC
CTAACTCCGCCCATCCCGCCCCTAACTCCGCCCAGTTCCGCCCATTCTCCGCCCCATGGCTGACTAATTT
TTTTTATTTATGCAGAGGCCGAGGCCGCCTCTGCCTCTGAGCTATTCCAGAAGTAGTGAGGAGGCTTTTT
TGGAGGCCTAGGCTTTTGCAAAAAGCTCCCGGGAGCTTGTATATCCATTTTCGGATCTGATCAGCACGTG
TTGACAATTAATCATCGGCATAGTATATCGGCATAGTATAATACGACAAGGTGAGGAACTAAACCATGGC
CAAGTTGACCAGTGCCGTTCCGGTGCTCACCGCGCGCGACGTCGCCGGAGCGGTCGAGTTCTGGACCGAC
CGGCTCGGGTTCTCCCGGGACTTCGTGGAGGACGACTTCGCCGGTGTGGTCCGGGACGACGTGACCCTGT
TCATCAGCGCGGTCCAGGACCAGGTGGTGCCGGACAACACCCTGGCCTGGGTGTGGGTGCGCGGCCTGGA
CGAGCTGTACGCCGAGTGGTCGGAGGTCGTGTCCACGAACTTCCGGGACGCCTCCGGGCCGGCCATGACC
GAGATCGGCGAGCAGCCGTGGGGGCGGGAGTTCGCCCTGCGCGACCCGGCCGGCAACTGCGTGCACTTCG
TGGCCGAGGAGCAGGACTGACACGTGCTACGAGATTTCGATTCCACCGCCGCCTTCTATGAAAGGTTGGG
CTTCGGAATCGTTTTCCGGGACGCCGGCTGGATGATCCTCCAGCGCGGGGATCTCATGCTGGAGTTCTTC
GCCCACCCCAACTTGTTTATTGCAGCTTATAATGGTTACAAATAAAGCAATAGCATCACAAATTTCACAA
ATAAAGCATTTTTTTCACTGCATTCTAGTTGTGGTTTGTCCAAACTCATCAATGTATCTTATCATGTCTG
TATACCGTCGACCTCTAGCTAGAGCTTGGCGTAATCATGGTCATAGCTGTTTCCTGTGTGAAATTGTTAT
CCGCTCACAATTCCACACAACATACGAGCCGGAAGCATAAAGTGTAAAGCCTGGGGTGCCTAATGAGTGA
GCTAACTCACATTAATTGCGTTGCGCTCACTGCCCGCTTTCCAGTCGGGAAACCTGTCGTGCCAGCTGCA
TTAATGAATCGGCCAACGCGCGGGGAGAGGCGGTTTGCGTATTGGGCGCTCTTCCGCTTCCTCGCTCACT
GACTCGCTGCGCTCGGTCGTTCGGCTGCGGCGAGCGGTATCAGCTCACTCAAAGGCGGTAATACGGTTAT
CCACAGAATCAGGGGATAACGCAGGAAAGAACATGTGAGCAAAAGGCCAGCAAAAGGCCAGGAACCGTAA
AAAGGCCGCGTTGCTGGCGTTTTTCCATAGGCTCCGCCCCCCTGACGAGCATCACAAAAATCGACGCTCA
AGTCAGAGGTGGCGAAACCCGACAGGACTATAAAGATACCAGGCGTTTCCCCCTGGAAGCTCCCTCGTGC
GCTCTCCTGTTCCGACCCTGCCGCTTACCGGATACCTGTCCGCCTTTCTCCCTTCGGGAAGCGTGGCGCT
TTCTCATAGCTCACGCTGTAGGTATCTCAGTTCGGTGTAGGTCGTTCGCTCCAAGCTGGGCTGTGTGCAC
GAACCCCCCGTTCAGCCCGACCGCTGCGCCTTATCCGGTAACTATCGTCTTGAGTCCAACCCGGTAAGAC
ACGACTTATCGCCACTGGCAGCAGCCACTGGTAACAGGATTAGCAGAGCGAGGTATGTAGGCGGTGCTAC
AGAGTTCTTGAAGTGGTGGCCTAACTACGGCTACACTAGAAGAACAGTATTTGGTATCTGCGCTCTGCTG
AAGCCAGTTACCTTCGGAAAAAGAGTTGGTAGCTCTTGATCCGGCAAACAAACCACCGCTGGTAGCGGTG
GTTTTTTTGTTTGCAAGCAGCAGATTACGCGCAGAAAAAAAGGATCTCAAGAAGATCCTTTGATCTTTTC
TACGGGGTCTGACGCTCAGTGGAACGAAAACTCACGTTAAGGGATTTTGGTCATGAGATTATCAAAAAGG
ATCTTCACCTAGATCCTTTTAAATTAAAAATGAAGTTTTAAATCAATCTAAAGTATATATGAGTAAACTT
GGTCTGACAGTTACCAATGCTTAATCAGTGAGGCACCTATCTCAGCGATCTGTCTATTTCGTTCATCCAT
AGTTGCCTGACTCCCCGTCGTGTAGATAACTACGATACGGGAGGGCTTACCATCTGGCCCCAGTGCTGCA
ATGATACCGCGAGACCCACGCTCACCGGCTCCAGATTTATCAGCAATAAACCAGCCAGCCGGAAGGGCCG
AGCGCAGAAGTGGTCCTGCAACTTTATCCGCCTCCATCCAGTCTATTAATTGTTGCCGGGAAGCTAGAGT
AAGTAGTTCGCCAGTTAATAGTTTGCGCAACGTTGTTGCCATTGCTACAGGCATCGTGGTGTCACGCTCG
TCGTTTGGTATGGCTTCATTCAGCTCCGGTTCCCAACGATCAAGGCGAGTTACATGATCCCCCATGTTGT
GCAAAAAAGCGGTTAGCTCCTTCGGTCCTCCGATCGTTGTCAGAAGTAAGTTGGCCGCAGTGTTATCACT
CATGGTTATGGCAGCACTGCATAATTCTCTTACTGTCATGCCATCCGTAAGATGCTTTTCTGTGACTGGT
GAGTACTCAACCAAGTCATTCTGAGAATAGTGTATGCGGCGACCGAGTTGCTCTTGCCCGGCGTCAATAC
GGGATAATACCGCGCCACATAGCAGAACTTTAAAAGTGCTCATCATTGGAAAACGTTCTTCGGGGCGAAA
ACTCTCAAGGATCTTACCGCTGTTGAGATCCAGTTCGATGTAACCCACTCGTGCACCCAACTGATCTTCA
GCATCTTTTACTTTCACCAGCGTTTCTGGGTGAGCAAAAACAGGAAGGCAAAATGCCGCAAAAAAGGGAA
TAAGGGCGACACGGAAATGTTGAATACTCATACTCTTCCTTTTTCAATATTATTGAAGCATTTATCAGGG
TTATTGTCTCATGAGCGGATACATATTTGAATGTATTTAGAAAAATAAACAAATAGGGGTTCCGCGCACA
TTTCCCCGAAAAGTGCCACCTGACGTCGACGGATCGGGAGATCTCCCGATCCCCTATGGTGCACTCTCAG
TACAATCTGCTCTGATGCCGCATAGTTAAGCCAGTATCTGCTCCCTGCTTGTGTGTTGGAGGTCGCTGAG
TAGTGCGCGAGCAAAATTTAAGCTACAACAAGGCAAGGCTTGACCGACAATTGCATGAAGAATCTGCTTA
GGGTTAGGCGTTTTGCGCTGCTTCGCGATGTACGGGCCAGATATACGCGTTGACATTGATTATTGACTAG
TTATTAATAGTAATCAATTACGGGGTCATTAGTTCATAGCCCATATATGGAGTTCCGCGTTACATAACTT
ACGGTAAATGGCCCGCCTGGCTGACCGCCCAACGACCCCCGCCCATTGACGTCAATAATGACGTATGTTC
CCATAGTAACGCCAATAGGGACTTTCCATTGACGTCAATGGGTGGAGTATTTACGGTAAACTGCCCACTT
GGCAGTACATCAAGTGTATCATATGCCAAGTACGCCCCCTATTGACGTCAATGACGGTAAATGGCCCGCC
TGGCATTATGCCCAGTACATGACCTTATGGGACTTTCCTACTTGGCAGTACATCTACGTATTAGTCATCG
CTATTACCATGGTGATGCGGTTTTGGCAGTACATCAATGGGCGTGGATAGCGGTTTGACTCACGGGGATT
TCCAAGTCTCCACCCCATTGACGTCAATGGGAGTTTGTTTTGGCACCAAAATCAACGGGACTTTCCAAAA
TGTCGTAACAACTCCGCCCCATTGACGCAAATGGGCGGTAGGCGTGTACGGTGGGAGGTCTATATAAGCA
GCGCGTTTTGCCTGTACTGGGTCTCTCTGGTTAGACCAGATCTGAGCCTGGGAGCTCTCTGGCTAACTAG
GGAACCCACTGCTTAAGCCTCAATAAAGCTTGCCTTGAGTGCTTCAAGTAGTGTGTGCCCGTCTGTTGTG
TGACTCTGGTAACTAGAGATCCCTCAGACCCTTTTAGTCAGTGTGGAAAATCTCTAGCAGTGGCGCCCGA
ACAGGGACTTGAAAGCGAAAGGGAAACCAGAGGAGCTCTCTCGACGCAGGACTCGGCTTGCTGAAGCGCG
CACGGCAAGAGGCGAGGGGCGGCGACTGGTGAGTACGCCAAAAATTTTGACTAGCGGAGGCTAGAAGGAG
AGAGATGGGTGCGAGAGCGTCAGTATTAAGCGGGGGAGAATTAGATCGCGATGGGAAAAAATTCGGTTAA
GGCCAGGGGGAAAGAAAAAATATAAATTAAAACATATAGTATGGGCAAGCAGGGAGCTAGAACGATTCGC
AGTTAATCCTGGCCTGTTAGAAACATCAGAAGGCTGTAGACAAATACTGGGACAGCTACAACCATCCCTT
CAGACAGGATCAGAAGAACTTAGATCATTATATAATACAGTAGCAACCCTCTATTGTGTGCATCAAAGGA
TAGAGATAAAAGACACCAAGGAAGCTTTAGACAAGATAGAGGAAGAGCAAAACAAAAGTAAGACCACCGC
ACAGCAAGCGGCCGCTGATCTTCAGACCTGGAGGAGGAGATATGAGGGACAATTGGAGAAGTGAATTATA
TAAATATAAAGTAGTAAAAATTGAACCATTAGGAGTAGCACCCACCAAGGCAAAGAGAAGAGTGGTGCAG
AGAGAAAAAAGAGCAGTGGGAATAGGAGCTTTGTTCCTTGGGTTCTTGGGAGCAGCAGGAAGCACTATGG
GCGCAGCGTCAATGACGCTGACGGTACAGGCCAGACAATTATTGTCTGGTATAGTGCAGCAGCAGAACAA
TTTGCTGAGGGCTATTGAGGCGCAACAGCATCTGTTGCAACTCACAGTCTGGGGCATCAAGCAGCTCCAG
GCAAGAATCCTGGCTGTGGAAAGATACCTAAAGGATCAACAGCTCCTGGGGATTTGGGGTTGCTCTGGAA
AACTCATTTGCACCACTGCTGTGCCTTGGAATGCTAGTTGGAGTAATAAATCTCTGGAACAGATTTGGAA
TCACACGACCTGGATGGAGTGGGACAGAGAAATTAACAATTACACAAGCTTAATACACTCCTTAATTGAA
GAATCGCAAAACCAGCAAGAAAAGAATGAACAAGAATTATTGGAATTAGATAAATGGGCAAGTTTGTGGA
ATTGGTTTAACATAACAAATTGGCTGTGGTATATAAAATTATTCATAATGATAGTAGGAGGCTTGGTAGG
TTTAAGAATAGTTTTTGCTGTACTTTCTATAGTGAATAGAGTTAGGCAGGGATATTCACCATTATCGTTT
CAGACCCACCTCCCAACCCCGAGGGGACCCGACAGGCCCGAAGGAATAGAAGAAGAAGGTGGAGAGAGAG
ACAGAGACAGATCCATTCGATTAGTGAACGGATCGGCACTGCGTGCGCCAATTCTGCAGACAAATGGCAG
TATTCATCCACAATTTTAAAAGAAAAGGGGGGATTGGGGGGTACAGTGCAGGGGAAAGAATAGTAGACAT
AATAGCAACAGACATACAAACTAAAGAATTACAAAAACAAATTACAAAAATTCAAAATTTTCGGGTTTAT
TACAGGGACAGCAGAGATCCAGTTTGGTTAGATCTCGAGTTTACCACTCCCTATCAGTGATAGAGAAAAG
TGAAAGTC
Features (pLannotate 1.2.2; 32 found; start..end, strand, type, name):
    251..268     +  misc_feature   MCS (fragment): pUC18/19 multiple cloning site
    273..311     +  promoter       minimal CMV promoter: human cytomegalovirus (CMV) immediate early promoter
    418..1698    +  CDS            Tead4: TEAD4_MOUSE - Also known as Tcf13r1, Tef3, Tefr1. Experimental evidence at protein level: Swiss-Prot protein existence level 1. Transcription factor which plays a key role in the Hippo signaling pathway, a pathway involved in organ size control and tumor suppression by restricting proliferation and promoting apoptosis. The core of this pathway is composed of a kinase cascade wherein MST1/MST2, in complex with its regulatory protein SAV1, phosphorylates and activates LATS1/2 in complex with its regulatory protein MOB1, which in turn phosphorylates and inactivates YAP1 oncoprotein and WWTR1/TAZ.
   1845..1869    +  misc_feature   MCS (fragment): pBluescript multiple cloning site
   1869..2457    +  misc_feature   WPRE: woodchuck hepatitis virus posttranscriptional regulatory element
   2394..2975    +  CDS            nef (fragment): NEF_HV1H2 - Experimental evidence at protein level: Swiss-Prot protein existence level 1. Extracellular Nef protein targets CD4(+) T-lymphocytes for apoptosis by interacting with CXCR4 surface receptors. From Human immunodeficiency virus type 1 group M subtype B (isolate HXB2) (HIV-1).
   2982..3162    +  LTR            5' LTR (truncated): truncated 5' long terminal repeat (LTR) from HIV-1
   3194..3418    +  polyA_signal   bGH poly(A) signal: bovine growth hormone polyadenylation signal
   3422..3443    +  promoter       SV40 promoter (fragment): SV40 enhancer and early promoter
   3464..3892    +  rep_origin     f1 ori (sequence partly withheld): f1 bacteriophage origin of replication; arrow indicates direction of (+) strand synthesis
   3906..4235    +  promoter       SV40 promoter: SV40 enhancer and early promoter
   4283..4330    +  promoter       EM7 promoter: synthetic bacterial promoter&nbsp
   4349..4723    +  CDS            BleoR: antibiotic-binding protein; Sh ble from Streptoalloteichus hindustanus; confers resistance to bleomycin, phleomycin, and Zeocin™
   4733..4858    +  CDS            ble (fragment): BLE_KLEPN - Experimental evidence at protein level: Swiss-Prot protein existence level 1. Binding protein with a strong affinity to the bleomycin family of antibiotics. Binds to CL990; an antimitotic-antibiotic compound. From Klebsiella pneumoniae.
   4853..4974    +  polyA_signal   SV40 poly(A) signal: SV40 polyadenylation signal
   5047..5063    -  protein_bind   lac operator: The lac repressor binds to the lac operator to inhibit transcription in E. coli. This inhibition can be relieved by adding lactose or isopropyl-β-D-thiogalactopyranoside (IPTG). lac repressor encoded by lacI
   5071..5101    -  promoter       lac promoter: promoter for the E. coli lac operon
   5116..5137    -  protein_bind   CAP binding site: CAP binding activates transcription in the presence of cAMP. E. coli catabolite activator protein
   5150..5242    -  CDS            lacI (fragment): lac repressor; lacI; The lac repressor binds to the lac operator to inhibit transcription in E. coli. This inhibition can be relieved by adding lactose or isopropyl-β-D-thiogalactopyranoside (IPTG).
   5425..6013    -  rep_origin     ori: high-copy-number ColE1/pMB1/pBR322/pUC origin of replication
   6184..7044    -  CDS            AmpR: β-lactamase; bla; confers resistance to ampicillin, carbenicillin, and related antibiotics
   7045..7149    -  promoter       AmpR promoter: bla
   7208..7260    -  misc_feature   bom (fragment): basis of mobility region from pBR322
   7415..7794    +  enhancer       CMV enhancer: human cytomegalovirus immediate early enhancer
   7795..7994    +  promoter       CMV promoter: human cytomegalovirus (CMV) immediate early promoter
   8012..8192    +  LTR            5' LTR (truncated): truncated 5' long terminal repeat (LTR) from HIV-1
   8239..8364    +  misc_feature   HIV-1 Ψ: packaging signal of human immunodeficiency virus type 1
   8348..8711    +  CDS            HIV-1 gag (fragment): gag protein from human immunodeficiency virus 1; gag
   8857..9090    +  misc_feature   RRE: The Rev response element (RRE) of HIV-1 allows for Rev-dependent mRNA export from the nucleus to the cytoplasm.
   9467..9567    +  CDS            Rev (fragment): human immunodeficiency virus 1 (HIV-1) Rev protein; rev; enhances nuclear export of unspliced and incompletely spliced viral mRNAs
   9617..9734    +  misc_feature   cPPT/CTS: central polypurine tract and central termination sequence of HIV-1
   9791..240     +  protein_bind   tetracycline response element (across the origin): contains seven copies of the tetracycline operator tetO tetracycline repressor TetR
