[The description below was written by a language model from this plasmid's Addgene catalogue record and pLannotate feature annotations shown in this document.]
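Description:
FUW-TetO-Tead4 is a lentiviral transfer plasmid of about 9.8 kb, built on the FUW-TetO backbone, for doxycycline-dependent expression of mouse Tead4. It is maintained in E. coli through a high-copy ColE1/pUC-type origin and an ampicillin resistance gene. The backbone also carries an f1 origin and an SV40/EM7-driven bleomycin/Zeocin resistance cassette. This cassette lies outside the LTR-flanked region, so it would not be carried into the packaged viral genome.

The viral portion begins with a CMV enhancer/promoter fused to a truncated HIV-1 5' LTR, which drives genomic RNA production in packaging cells. It is followed by the Ψ packaging signal with a gag fragment, the Rev response element for Rev-dependent nuclear export, and the cPPT/CTS. The expression cassette consists of a tetracycline response element with seven tetO copies joined to a minimal CMV promoter, placed upstream of the roughly 1.3 kb Tead4 coding sequence. No epitope tag or reporter is annotated. A WPRE downstream enhances transcript expression, and the cassette ends at a truncated 3' LTR followed by a bGH polyadenylation signal. The plasmid encodes no transactivator, so induction requires a tetracycline-controlled transactivator such as rtTA supplied separately.

Tead4 is a TEA-domain transcription factor acting downstream of the Hippo pathway. The associated publication concerns lineage conversion of cells into trophoblast stem-like cells, which is consistent with using this vector for inducible, factor-driven reprogramming. The cloning sites used for the insert are not recorded.
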