Addgene plasmid #128832: FUW-TetO-Tead4
Purpose: dox-dependent expression of mouse Tead4
Depositing lab: Yossi Buganim. Depositing organization: Hebrew University. Publication: Extensive Nuclear Reprogramming Underlies Lineage Conversion into Functional Trophoblast Stem-like Cells. Benchetrit H, Herman S, van Wietmarschen N, Wu T, Makedonski K, Maoz N, Yom Tov N, Stave D, Lasry R, Zayat V, Xiao A, Lansdorp PM, Sebban S, Buganim Y. Cell Stem Cell. 2015 Nov 5;17(5):543-56. doi: 10.1016/j.stem.2015.08.006. Epub 2015 Sep 24. PubMed 26412562.
Backbone
  Vector backbone: FUW-TetO
  Vector type: Lentiviral
Growth in bacteria
  Bacterial resistance: Ampicillin, 100 μg/mL
  Growth temperature: 37°C
  Growth strain: NEB Stable
  Copy number: High Copy
Gene/Insert
  Gene/Insert name: Tead4
  Species: M. musculus (mouse)
  Insert size (bp): 1300
  Entrez Gene: Tead4 (a.k.a. ETFR-2, Etfr2, FR-19, Rtef1, TEAD-4, TEF-3, Tcf13r1, Tef3, Tefr, Tefr1, Tefr1a)
  Cloning method: Restriction Enzyme; 5′ cloning site Unknown (unknown if destroyed); 3′ cloning site Unknown (unknown if destroyed)
Terms and licenses: Academic/Nonprofit Terms; Industry Terms: Not Available to Industry
How to cite: FUW-TetO-Tead4 was a gift from Yossi Buganim (Addgene plasmid # 128832 ; http://n2t.net/addgene:128832 ; RRID:Addgene_128832)
